>Addgene plasmid #188264 | nGR2175-gs10-NLS-VPR | addgene full sequence | sequence record 374534 | Addgene NGS Result
GACGTCGACGGATCGGGAGATCTCCCGATCCCCTATGGTGCACTCTCAGTACAATCTGCTCTGATGCCGC
ATAGTTAAGCCAGTATCTGCTCCCTGCTTGTGTGTTGGAGGTCGCTGAGTAGTGCGCGAGCAAAATTTAA
GCTACAACAAGGCAAGGCTTGACCGACAATTGCATGAAGAATCTGCTTAGGGTTAGGCGTTTTGCGCTGC
TTCGCGATGTACGGGCCAGATATACGCGTTGACATTGATTATTGACTAGTTATTAATAGTAATCAATTAC
GGGGTCATTAGTTCATAGCCCATATATGGAGTTCCGCGTTACATAACTTACGGTAAATGGCCCGCCTGGC
TGACCGCCCAACGACCCCCGCCCATTGACGTCAATAATGACGTATGTTCCCATAGTAACGCCAATAGGGA
CTTTCCATTGACGTCAATGGGTGGAGTATTTACGGTAAACTGCCCACTTGGCAGTACATCAAGTGTATCA
TATGCCAAGTACGCCCCCTATTGACGTCAATGACGGTAAATGGCCCGCCTGGCATTATGCCCAGTACATG
ACCTTATGGGACTTTCCTACTTGGCAGTACATCTACGTATTAGTCATCGCTATTACCATGGTGATGCGGT
TTTGGCAGTACATCAATGGGCGTGGATAGCGGTTTGACTCACGGGGATTTCCAAGTCTCCACCCCATTGA
CGTCAATGGGAGTTTGTTTTGGCACCAAAATCAACGGGACTTTCCAAAATGTCGTAACAACTCCGCCCCA
TTGACGCAAATGGGCGGTAGGCGTGTACGGTGGGAGGTCTATATAAGCAGAGCTCTCTGGCTAACTAGAG
AACCCACTGCTTACTGGCTTATCGAAATTAATACGACTCACTATAGGGAGACCCAAGCTTGGTACCGAGC
TCGGATCCACTAGTAACGGCCGCCAGTGTGCTGGAATTCGCCACCATGCTGATCAGCCTGCTGGAGGTGA
TCGAGCCCGAGGTGCTGTACAGCGGCTACGACAGCACCCTGCCCGACACCAGCACCAGGCTGATGAGCAC
CCTGAACAGGCTGGGCGGCAGGCAGGTGGTGAGCGCCGTGAAGTGGGCCAAGGCCCTGCCCGGCTTCAGG
AACCTGCACCTGGACGACCAGATGACCCTGCTGCAGTACAGCTGGATGAGCCTGATGGCCTTCAGCCTGG
GCTGGAGGAGCTACAAGCAGAGCAACGGCAACATGCTGTGCTTCGCCCCCGACCTGGTGATCAACGAGGA
GAGGATGCAGCTGCCCTACATGTACGACCAGTGCCAGCAGATGCTGAAGATCAGCAGCGAGTTCGTGAGG
CTGCAGGTGAGCTACGACGAGTACCTGTGCATGAAGGTGCTGCTGCTGCTGAGCACCGTGCCCAAGGACG
GCCTGAAGAGCCAGGCCGTGTTCGACGAGATCAGGATGACCTACATCAAGGAGCTGGGCAAGGCCATCGT
GAAGAGGGAGGGCGGCGGCTCTGGCGGCGGCTCCGGAGGCTCTGATCCAAAAAAGAAGAGAAAGGTAGAG
GCCAGCGGTTCGGGACGGGCTGACGCATTGGACGATTTTGATCTGGATATGCTGGGAAGTGACGCCCTCG
ATGATTTTGACCTTGACATGCTTGGTTCGGATGCCCTTGATGACTTTGACCTCGACATGCTCGGCAGTGA
CGCCCTTGATGATTTCGACCTGGACATGCTGATTAACACTAGTGGCGGCTCTGGCGGCGGCTCCGGAGGC
TCTAGCCAGTACCTGCCCGACACCGACGACCGGCACCGGATCGAGGAAAAGCGGAAGCGGACCTACGAGA
CATTCAAGAGCATCATGAAGAAGTCCCCCTTCAGCGGCCCCACCGACCCTAGACCTCCACCTAGAAGAAT
CGCCGTGCCCAGCAGATCCAGCGCCAGCGTGCCAAAACCTGCCCCCCAGCCTTACCCCTTCACCAGCAGC
CTGAGCACCATCAACTACGACGAGTTCCCTACCATGGTGTTCCCCAGCGGCCAGATCTCTCAGGCCTCTG
CTCTGGCTCCAGCCCCTCCTCAGGTGCTGCCTCAGGCTCCTGCTCCTGCACCAGCTCCAGCCATGGTGTC
TGCACTGGCTCAGGCACCAGCACCCGTGCCTGTGCTGGCTCCTGGACCTCCACAGGCTGTGGCTCCACCA
GCCCCTAAACCTACACAGGCCGGCGAGGGCACACTGTCTGAAGCTCTGCTGCAGCTGCAGTTCGACGACG
AGGATCTGGGAGCCCTGCTGGGAAACAGCACCGATCCTGCCGTGTTCACCGACCTGGCCAGCGTGGACAA
CAGCGAGTTCCAGCAGCTGCTGAACCAGGGCATCCCTGTGGCCCCTCACACCACCGAGCCCATGCTGATG
GAATACCCCGAGGCCATCACCCGGCTCGTGACAGGCGCTCAGAGGCCTCCTGATCCAGCTCCTGCCCCTC
TGGGAGCACCAGGCCTGCCTAATGGACTGCTGTCTGGCGACGAGGACTTCAGCTCTATCGCCGATATGGA
TTTCTCAGCCTTGCTGGGCTCTGGCAGCGGCAGCCGGGATTCCAGGGAAGGGATGTTTTTGCCGAAGCCT
GAGGCCGGCTCCGCTATTAGTGACGTGTTTGAGGGCCGCGAGGTGTGCCAGCCAAAACGAATCCGGCCAT
TTCATCCTCCAGGAAGTCCATGGGCCAACCGCCCACTCCCCGCCAGCCTCGCACCAACACCAACCGGTCC
AGTACATGAGCCAGTCGGGTCACTGACCCCGGCACCAGTCCCTCAGCCACTGGACCCAGCGCCCGCAGTG
ACTCCCGAGGCCAGTCACCTGTTGGAGGACCCCGATGAAGAGACGAGCCAGGCTGTCAAAGCCCTTCGGG
AGATGGCCGATACTGTGATTCCCCAGAAGGAAGAGGCTGCAATCTGTGGCCAAATGGACCTTTCCCATCC
GCCCCCAAGGGGCCATCTGGATGAGCTGACAACCACACTTGAGTCCATGACCGAGGATCTGAACCTGGAC
TCACCCCTGACCCCGGAATTGAACGAGATTCTGGATACCTTCCTGAACGACGAGTGCCTCTTGCATGCCA
TGCATATCAGCACAGGACTGTCCATCTTCGACACATCTCTGTTTGACACATACAGGTATATCTAATCTAG
AGGGCCCTATTCTATAGTGTCACCTAAATGCTAGAGCTCGCTGATCAGCCTCGACTGTGCCTTCTAGTTG
CCAGCCATCTGTTGTTTGCCCCTCCCCCGTGCCTTCCTTGACCCTGGAAGGTGCCACTCCCACTGTCCTT
TCCTAATAAAATGAGGAAATTGCATCGCATTGTCTGAGTAGGTGTCATTCTATTCTGGGGGGTGGGGTGG
GGCAGGACAGCAAGGGGGAGGATTGGGAAGACAATAGCAGGCATGCTGGGGATGCGGTGGGCTCTATGGC
TTCTGAGGCGGAAAGAACCAGCTGGGGCTCTAGGGGGTATCCCC
[124 nt withheld, positions 3475-3598]
C
[91 nt withheld, positions 3600-3690]
A
[49 nt withheld, positions 3692-3740]
CTTTTGACGTTGGAGTCCACGTTCTTT
[37 nt withheld, positions 3768-3804]
ACCCTATCTCGGTCTATTCTTTTGATTTATAAGGGATTTTGCCGATTTCGGCCTATTGGTTAAAAAATGA
GCTGATTTAACAAAAATTTAACGCGAATTAATTCTGTGGAATGTGTGTCAGTTAGGGTGTGGAAAGTCCC
CAGGCTCCCCAGCAGGCAGAAGTATGCAAAGCATGCATCTCAATTAGTCAGCAACCAGGTGTGGAAAGTC
CCCAGGCTCCCCAGCAGGCAGAAGTATGCAAAGCATGCATCTCAATTAGTCAGCAACCATAGTCCCGCCC
CTAACTCCGCCCATCCCGCCCCTAACTCCGCCCAGTTCCGCCCATTCTCCGCCCCATGGCTGACTAATTT
TTTTATTTATGCAGAGGCCGAGGCCGCCTCTGCCTCTGAGCTATTCCAGAAGTAGTGAGGAGGCTTTTTT
GGAGGCCTAGGCTTTTGCAAAAAGCTCCCGGGAGCTTGTATATCCATTTTCGGATCTGATCAAGAGACAG
GATGAGGATCGTTTCGCATGATTGAACAAGATGGATTGCACGCAGGTTCTCCGGCCGCTTGGGTGGAGAG
GCTATTCGGCTATGACTGGGCACAACAGACAATCGGCTGCTCTGATGCCGCCGTGTTCCGGCTGTCAGCG
CAGGGGCGCCCGGTTCTTTTTGTCAAGACCGACCTGTCCGGTGCCCTGAATGAACTGCAGGACGAGGCAG
CGCGGCTATCGTGGCTGGCCACGACGGGCGTTCCTTGCGCAGCTGTGCTCGACGTTGTCACTGAAGCGGG
AAGGGACTGGCTGCTATTGGGCGAAGTGCCGGGGCAGGATCTCCTGTCATCTCACCTTGCTCCTGCCGAG
AAAGTATCCATCATGGCTGATGCAATGCGGCGGCTGCATACGCTTGATCCGGCTACCTGCCCATTCGACC
ACCAAGCGAAACATCGCATCGAGCGAGCACGTACTCGGATGGAAGCCGGTCTTGTCGATCAGGATGATCT
GGACGAAGAGCATCAGGGGCTCGCGCCAGCCGAACTGTTCGCCAGGCTCAAGGCGCGCATGCCCGACGGC
GAGGATCTCGTCGTGACCCATGGCGATGCCTGCTTGCCGAATATCATGGTGGAAAATGGCCGCTTTTCTG
GATTCATCGACTGTGGCCGGCTGGGTGTGGCGGACCGCTATCAGGACATAGCGTTGGCTACCCGTGATAT
TGCTGAAGAGCTTGGCGGCGAATGGGCTGACCGCTTCCTCGTGCTTTACGGTATCGCCGCTCCCGATTCG
CAGCGCATCGCCTTCTATCGCCTTCTTGACGAGTTCTTCTGAGCGGGACTCTGGGGTTCGAAATGACCGA
CCAAGCGACGCCCAACCTGCCATCACGAGATTTCGATTCCACCGCCGCCTTCTATGAAAGGTTGGGCTTC
GGAATCGTTTTCCGGGACGCCGGCTGGATGATCCTCCAGCGCGGGGATCTCATGCTGGAGTTCTTCGCCC
ACCCCAACTTGTTTATTGCAGCTTATAATGGTTACAAATAAAGCAATAGCATCACAAATTTCACAAATAA
AGCATTTTTTTCACTGCATTCTAGTTGTGGTTTGTCCAAACTCATCAATGTATCTTATCATGTCTGTATA
CCGTCGACCTCTAGCTAGAGCTTGGCGTAATCATGGTCATAGCTGTTTCCTGTGTGAAATTGTTATCCGC
TCACAATTCCACACAACATACGAGCCGGAAGCATAAAGTGTAAAGCCTGGGGTGCCTAATGAGTGAGCTA
ACTCACATTAATTGCGTTGCGCTCACTGCCCGCTTTCCAGTCGGGAAACCTGTCGTGCCAGCTGCATTAA
TGAATCGGCCAACGCGCGGGGAGAGGCGGTTTGCGTATTGGGCGCTCTTCCGCTTCCTCGCTCACTGACT
CGCTGCGCTCGGTCGTTCGGCTGCGGCGAGCGGTATCAGCTCACTCAAAGGCGGTAATACGGTTATCCAC
AGAATCAGGGGATAACGCAGGAAAGAACATGTGAGCAAAAGGCCAGCAAAAGGCCAGGAACCGTAAAAAG
GCCGCGTTGCTGGCGTTTTTCCATAGGCTCCGCCCCCCTGACGAGCATCACAAAAATCGACGCTCAAGTC
AGAGGTGGCGAAACCCGACAGGACTATAAAGATACCAGGCGTTTCCCCCTGGAAGCTCCCTCGTGCGCTC
TCCTGTTCCGACCCTGCCGCTTACCGGATACCTGTCCGCCTTTCTCCCTTCGGGAAGCGTGGCGCTTTCT
CATAGCTCACGCTGTAGGTATCTCAGTTCGGTGTAGGTCGTTCGCTCCAAGCTGGGCTGTGTGCACGAAC
CCCCCGTTCAGCCCGACCGCTGCGCCTTATCCGGTAACTATCGTCTTGAGTCCAACCCGGTAAGACACGA
CTTATCGCCACTGGCAGCAGCCACTGGTAACAGGATTAGCAGAGCGAGGTATGTAGGCGGTGCTACAGAG
TTCTTGAAGTGGTGGCCTAACTACGGCTACACTAGAAGAACAGTATTTGGTATCTGCGCTCTGCTGAAGC
CAGTTACCTTCGGAAAAAGAGTTGGTAGCTCTTGATCCGGCAAACAAACCACCGCTGGTAGCGGTGGTTT
TTTTGTTTGCAAGCAGCAGATTACGCGCAGAAAAAAAGGATCTCAAGAAGATCCTTTGATCTTTTCTACG
GGGTCTGACGCTCAGTGGAACGAAAACTCACGTTAAGGGATTTTGGTCATGAGATTATCAAAAAGGATCT
TCACCTAGATCCTTTTAAATTAAAAATGAAGTTTTAAATCAATCTAAAGTATATATGAGTAAACTTGGTC
TGACAGTTACCAATGCTTAATCAGTGAGGCACCTATCTCAGCGATCTGTCTATTTCGTTCATCCATAGTT
GCCTGACTCCCCGTCGTGTAGATAACTACGATACGGGAGGGCTTACCATCTGGCCCCAGTGCTGCAATGA
TACCGCGAGACCCACGCTCACCGGCTCCAGATTTATCAGCAATAAACCAGCCAGCCGGAAGGGCCGAGCG
CAGAAGTGGTCCTGCAACTTTATCCGCCTCCATCCAGTCTATTAATTGTTGCCGGGAAGCTAGAGTAAGT
AGTTCGCCAGTTAATAGTTTGCGCAACGTTGTTGCCATTGCTACAGGCATCGTGGTGTCACGCTCGTCGT
TTGGTATGGCTTCATTCAGCTCCGGTTCCCAACGATCAAGGCGAGTTACATGATCCCCCATGTTGTGCAA
AAAAGCGGTTAGCTCCTTCGGTCCTCCGATCGTTGTCAGAAGTAAGTTGGCCGCAGTGTTATCACTCATG
GTTATGGCAGCACTGCATAATTCTCTTACTGTCATGCCATCCGTAAGATGCTTTTCTGTGACTGGTGAGT
ACTCAACCAAGTCATTCTGAGAATAGTGTATGCGGCGACCGAGTTGCTCTTGCCCGGCGTCAATACGGGA
TAATACCGCGCCACATAGCAGAACTTTAAAAGTGCTCATCATTGGAAAACGTTCTTCGGGGCGAAAACTC
TCAAGGATCTTACCGCTGTTGAGATCCAGTTCGATGTAACCCACTCGTGCACCCAACTGATCTTCAGCAT
CTTTTACTTTCACCAGCGTTTCTGGGTGAGCAAAAACAGGAAGGCAAAATGCCGCAAAAAAGGGAATAAG
GGCGACACGGAAATGTTGAATACTCATACTCTTCCTTTTTCAATATTATTGAAGCATTTATCAGGGTTAT
TGTCTCATGAGCGGATACATATTTGAATGTATTTAGAAAAATAAACAAATAGGGGTTCCGCGCACATTTC
CCCGAAAAGTGCCACCT
Features (pLannotate 1.2.2; 25 found; start..end, strand, type, name):
     34..86      -  misc_feature   bom (fragment): basis of mobility region from pBR322
    241..620     +  enhancer       CMV enhancer: human cytomegalovirus immediate early enhancer
    621..824     +  promoter       CMV promoter: human cytomegalovirus (CMV) immediate early promoter
    820..853     +  LTR            5' LTR (truncated) (fragment): truncated 5' long terminal repeat (LTR) from HIV-1
    869..887     +  promoter       T7 promoter: promoter for bacteriophage T7 RNA polymerase
    896..1480    +  CDS            nr3c1 (fragment): GCR_ONCMY - Also known as grl. Experimental evidence at protein level: Swiss-Prot protein existence level 1. Receptor for glucocorticoids (GC) (PubMed:7649084, PubMed:8766708). Has a dual mode of action: as a transcription factor that binds to glucocorticoid response elements (GRE), both for nuclear and mitochondrial DNA, and as a modulator of other transcription factors (By similarity). Affects inflammatory responses, cellular proliferation and differentiation in target tissues (By similarity). Involved in chromatin remodeling (By similarity). Plays a role in rapid mRNA degradation by binding
   1517..1537    +  CDS            SV40 NLS: nuclear localization signal of SV40 (simian virus 40) large T antigen
   1682..1698    +  CDS            VP96 (fragment): 6 tandem repeats of the minimal activation domain of herpes simplex virus VP16 (Cheng et al., 2013)
   1757..2536    +  CDS            RELA (fragment): TF65_HUMAN - Also known as NFKB3. Experimental evidence at protein level: Swiss-Prot protein existence level 1. NF-kappa-B is a pleiotropic transcription factor present in almost all cell types and is the endpoint of a series of signal transduction events that are initiated by a vast array of stimuli related to many biological processes such as inflammation, immunity, differentiation, cell growth, tumorigenesis and apoptosis. NF-kappa-B is a homo- or heterodimeric complex formed by the Rel-like domain- containing proteins RELA/p65, RELB, NFKB1/p105, NFKB1/p50, REL and NFKB2/p52. The heterodime
   2555..3124    +  CDS            Rta AD: transcriptional activation domain from the human herpesvirus 4 (Epstein-Barr virus) replication and transcription activator Rta/BRLF1 (Hardwick et al., 1992; Chavez et al., 2015)
   3161..3179    -  promoter       SP6 promoter: promoter for bacteriophage SP6 RNA polymerase
   3205..3429    +  polyA_signal   bGH poly(A) signal: bovine growth hormone polyadenylation signal
   3433..3454    +  promoter       SV40 promoter (fragment): SV40 enhancer and early promoter
   3475..3903    +  rep_origin     f1 ori (sequence partly withheld): f1 bacteriophage origin of replication; arrow indicates direction of (+) strand synthesis
   3917..4245    +  promoter       SV40 promoter: SV40 enhancer and early promoter
   4312..5103    +  CDS            neo: KKA2_KLEPN - Also known as kan, nptII. Experimental evidence at protein level: Swiss-Prot protein existence level 1. Resistance to kanamycin, neomycin, paromomycin, ribostamycin, butirosin and gentamicin B. From Klebsiella pneumoniae.
   5127..5285    +  CDS            ble (fragment): BLE_KLEPN - Experimental evidence at protein level: Swiss-Prot protein existence level 1. Binding protein with a strong affinity to the bleomycin family of antibiotics. Binds to CL990; an antimitotic-antibiotic compound. From Klebsiella pneumoniae.
   5280..5401    +  polyA_signal   SV40 poly(A) signal: SV40 polyadenylation signal
   5474..5490    -  protein_bind   lac operator: The lac repressor binds to the lac operator to inhibit transcription in E. coli. This inhibition can be relieved by adding lactose or isopropyl-β-D-thiogalactopyranoside (IPTG). lac repressor encoded by lacI
   5498..5528    -  promoter       lac promoter: promoter for the E. coli lac operon
   5543..5564    -  protein_bind   CAP binding site: CAP binding activates transcription in the presence of cAMP. E. coli catabolite activator protein
   5577..5669    -  CDS            lacI (fragment): lac repressor; lacI; The lac repressor binds to the lac operator to inhibit transcription in E. coli. This inhibition can be relieved by adding lactose or isopropyl-β-D-thiogalactopyranoside (IPTG).
   5852..6440    -  rep_origin     ori: high-copy-number ColE1/pMB1/pBR322/pUC origin of replication
   6611..7471    -  CDS            AmpR: β-lactamase; bla; confers resistance to ampicillin, carbenicillin, and related antibiotics
   7472..7576    -  promoter       AmpR promoter: bla
