[The description below was written by a language model from this plasmid's Addgene catalogue record and pLannotate feature annotations shown in this document.]
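Description:
nGR2175-gs10-NLS-VPR is a mammalian expression plasmid built on the pcDNA3 backbone. It constitutively produces the N-terminal fragment (amino acids 1–175) of a split human glucocorticoid receptor module ("GR2") fused to a transcriptional activator. It is propagated in E. coli from a high-copy ColE1/pUC-type origin under ampicillin selection (AmpR with its bla promoter). The backbone also carries an f1 origin for single-stranded DNA production. An SV40 promoter-driven neomycin phosphotransferase cassette with an SV40 poly(A) signal could support G418 selection of stably transfected mammalian cells.

The expression cassette is driven by the CMV immediate-early enhancer and promoter and terminated by the bGH polyadenylation signal. T7 and SP6 promoters flank the insert, as is standard for pcDNA3. The open reading frame begins with the glucocorticoid receptor fragment; the annotation software matched this to a fish nr3c1 homologue, but the catalogue entry gives the species as human. It is followed by what the construct name indicates is a ten-residue flexible glycine-serine linker, then the SV40 large T antigen nuclear localisation signal. Last comes the tripartite VPR activation domain, annotated as VP16-derived repeats, the RELA/p65 activation region and the Epstein-Barr virus Rta activation domain. The short HIV-1 LTR, ble and lacI fragments in the table are probably incidental annotation matches to backbone sequence rather than functional elements.

According to the record, the plasmid belongs to a set of chemically inducible split protein regulators for mammalian cells. In such a system, this half would presumably be co-expressed with a complementary receptor fragment, so that ligand-driven reassembly recruits VPR to activate a target gene. The partner construct and the inducing ligand are not stated in the record.
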