Addgene plasmid #188264: nGR2175-gs10-NLS-VPR
Purpose: Plasmid ensures constitutive expression of the N-terminal fragment of split GR2 (aa 1-175), fused to the VPR activation domain, a flexible GS linker and the SV40 NLS signal at the C-terminus
Depositing lab: Roman Jerala. Depositing organization: National Institute of Chemistry. Publication: Chemically inducible split protein regulators for mammalian cells. Rihtar E, Lebar T, Lainscek D, Kores K, Lesnik S, Bren U, Jerala R. Nat Chem Biol. 2022 Sep 26. doi: 10.1038/s41589-022-01136-x. PubMed 36163385.
Backbone
  Vector backbone: pcDNA3
  Vector type: Mammalian Expression
Growth in bacteria
  Bacterial resistance: Ampicillin, 100 μg/mL
  Growth temperature: 37°C
  Growth strain: DH5alpha
  Copy number: High Copy
Gene/Insert
  Gene/Insert name: nGR2175
  Species: H. sapiens (human)
  Cloning method: Gibson Cloning
Terms and licenses: Academic/Nonprofit Terms; Industry Terms: Not Available to Industry
How to cite: nGR2175-gs10-NLS-VPR was a gift from Roman Jerala (Addgene plasmid # 188264 ; http://n2t.net/addgene:188264 ; RRID:Addgene_188264)
